>Addgene plasmid #55484 | mTFP1-FAK-5 | depositor partial sequence | sequence record 85890 | insert sequence
GACGTCAGATCCGCTAGCGCTACCGGTCGCCACCATGGTGAGCAAGGGCGAGGAGACCACAATGGGCGTA
ATCAAGCCCGACATGAAGATCAAGCTGAAGATGGAGGGCAACGTGAATGGCCACGCCTTCGTGATCGAGG
GCGAGGGCGAGGGCAAGCCCTACGACGGCACCAACACCATCAACCTGGAGGTGAAGGAGGGAGCCCCCCT
GCCCTTCTCCTACGACATTCTGACCACCGCGTTCGCCTACGGCAACAGGGCCTTCACCAAGTACCCCGAC
GACATCCCCAACTACTTCAAGCAGTCCTTCCCCGAGGGCTACTCTTGGGAGCGCACCATGACCTTCGAGG
ACAAGGGCATCGTGAAGGTGAAGTCCGACATCTCCATGGAGGAGGACTCCTTCATCTACGAGATACACCT
CAAGGGCGAGAACTTCCCCCCCAACGGCCCCGTGATGCAGAAGAAGACCACCGGCTGGGACGCCTCCACC
GAGAGGATGTACGTGCGCGACGGCGTGCTGAAGGGCGACGTCAAGCACAAGCTGCTGCTGGAGGGCGGCG
GCCACCACCGCGTTGACTTCAAGACCATCTACAGGGCCAAGAAGGCGGTGAAGCTGCCCGACTATCACTT
TGTGGACCACCGCATCGAGATCCTGAACCACGACAAGGACTACAACAAGGTGACCGTTTACGAGAGCGCC
GTGGCCCGCAACTCCACCGACGGCATGGACGAGCTGTACAAGTCCGGACTCAGATCTATGGCAGCAGCTT
ACCTTGATCCAAACTTGAATCATACACCAAGTTCAAGTGCAAAGACGCACCTCGGTACTGGGATGGAGCG
TTCCCCGGGGGCCATGGAGCGAGTCCTAAAGGTTTTTCACTACTTTGAAAACAGCAGCGAGCCAACGACG
TGGGCCAGCATTATCCGGCATGGAGATGCTACTGATGTTCGAGGCATAATACAGAAGATTGTGGACTGTC
ACAAAGTGAAAAATGTGGCCTGCTATGGGTTGCGACTCAGTCATCTGCAGTCTGAGGAGGTTCACTGGCT
GCACCTGGACATGGGGGTATCCAATGTGAGAGAGAAATTTGAACTAGCACATCCTCCAGAAGAATGGAAA
TATGAACTGAGAATTCGGTACCTGCCC
[369 nt withheld, positions 1148-1516]
GACAAGGAATGCTTCAAGTGTGCCCTTGGTTCAAGCTGGATTATTTCAGTGGAGCTGGCAATTGGCCCAG
AGGAAGGAATCAGCTACCTTACAGACAAGGGTGCAAATCCAACTCACCTGGCAGATTTTAATCAAGTACA
AACTATTCAGTATTCAAACAGTGAAGACAAGGACAGAAAAGGGATGTTGCAACTGAAGATAGCTGGTGCA
CCTGAGCCTCTGACAGTGACAGCACCATCCTTAACCATTGCAGAGAATATGGCTGACTTGATAGACGGAT
ACTGCCGACTGGTGAATGGAGCCACGCAATCTTTTATTATCAGGCCACAGAAAGAAGGTGAAAGAGCTTT
ACCATCAATACCAAAGCTGGCCAACAATGAGAAGCAAGGAGTAAGGTCGCACACAGTCTCTGTATCAGAA
ACAGATGACTATGCAGAGATAATAGATGAAGAAGATACTTATACAATGCCATCAACCAGAGATTATGAAA
TTCAAAGGGAGAGAATTGAACTGGGGCGCTGCATTGGTGAAGGACAGTTTGGAGATGTGCACCAAGGAAT
TTACATGAGTCCGGAAAATCCAGCTATGGCTGTAGCAATCAAAACATGTAAAAACTGCACCTCAGACAGC
GTTAGAGAAAAGTTCCTACAAGAAGCCTTAACAATGCGTCAGTTTGATCATCCTCACATTGTGAAGCTCA
TTGGAGTTATTACAGAAAACCCAGTGTGGATAATCATGGAGCTCTGTACACTTGGAGAGTTGAGATCGTT
TCTGCAAGTAAGAAAATTCAGCTTGGACCTGGCCTCCCTCATCCTCTACGCTTACCAGCTTAGCACAGCA
CTTGCTTACCTAGAGAGCAAAAGATTTGTACATAGAGATATTGCTGCTAGGAACGTGCTGGTATCTGCCA
CTGACTGTGTGAAATTGGGTGACTTTGGCTTATCCCGATACATGGAAGACAGTACTTACTATAAAGCTTC
CAAAGGAAAGTTACCTATCAAATGGATGGCTCCAGAGTCAATCAACTTCCGACGGTTTACCTCAGCAAGC
GATGTGTGGATGTTTGGTGTGTGTATGTGGGAGATCCTGATGCATGGGGTAAAGCCCTTCCAGGGAGTGA
AAAATAATGATGTTATTGGTCGGATTGAGAACGGTGAGCGGCTCCCCATGCCTCCGAACTGCCCTCCCAC
CCTCTACAGCCTTATGACCAAGTGCTGGGCATACGACCCTAGTAGACGACCCAGGTTTACTGAACTTAAA
GCACAACTCAGTACAATACTGGAGGAGGAGAAGCTGCAGCAAGAGGAACGAATGAGAATGGAATCCAGGC
GACAAGTCACAGTATCCTGGGACTCAGGAGGATCAGATGAAGCTCCTCCCAAGCCCAGCAGGCCTGGTTA
CCCCAGCCCAAGGTCCAGTGAAGGGTTTTATCCGAGTCCTCAGCATATGGTACAGCCAAATCACTACCAG
GTATCTGGCTACTCTGGTTCTCATGGGATACCAGCCATGGCAGGCAGCATTTATCCTGGGCAAGCTTCTC
TCTTGGATCAAACAGATTCCTGGAACCATCGACCTCAGGAAGTATCAGCATGGCAGCCAAACATGGAGGA
TTCGGGCACTTTGGATGTACGAGGAATGGGGCAGGTTCTGCCCACACATCTCATGGAGGAGAGGTTAATA
AGACAACAGCAAGAGATGGAAGAAGATCAACGCTGGCTTGAGAAAGAGGAACGATTCCTGGTAATGAAAC
CTGATGTGCGGCTCTCCAGAGGCAGCATTGAACGGGAGGACGGAGGTCTCCAGGGCCCAGCTGGTAACCA
GCACATATATCAGCCTGTGGGTAAACCAGATCATGCCGCTCCACCAAAGAAGCCCCCTCGCCCTGGAGCC
CCCCACTTGGGCAGCCTCGCGAGCCTGAACAGCCCCGTGGACAGCTACAACGAAGGCGTGAAGATCAAGC
CACAGGAAATCAGCCCTCCTCCTACGGCCAACCTGGACCGCTCCAATGACAAAGTCTATGAGAATGTAAC
CGGGCTGGTGAAAGCTGTCATAGAGATGTCCAGTAAAATACAGCCAGCTCCGCCAGAGGAGTACGTGCCC
ATGGTAAAGGAGGTTGGCTTGGCGCTGAGAACCTTGCTAGCAACAGTGGATGAGTCGCTGCCAGTGCTTC
CTGCAAGCACCCACAGAGAGATTGAGATGGCCCAGAAACTGCTGAACTCTGACCTGGCTGAGCTCATTAA
CAAGATGAAGCTGGCCCAGCAGTACGTCATGACCAGCCTGCAGCAGGAGTACAAGAAGCAAATGCTGACG
GCTGCTCACGCTCTGGCTGTGGATGCCAAGAACTTGCTGGATGTCATCGATCAAGCCAGACTGAAAATGA
TCAGCCAGTCCAGGCCCACTAAGCTGCCGTAGCCGAATTCTGCAGATGGGATCCACCGGATCTAGATAAC
TGATCATAATCAGCCATACCACATTG
