>Addgene plasmid #55484 | mTFP1-FAK-5 | addgene partial sequence | sequence record 125637 | CMV-F 5'-CGCAAATGGGCGGTAGGCGTG-3'
AACCGTCAGATCCGCTAGCGCTACCGGTCGCCACCATGGTGAGCAAGGGCGAGGAGACCACAATGGGCGT
AATCAAGCCCGACATGAAGATCAAGCTGAAGATGGAGGGCAACGTGAATGGCCACGCCTTCGTGATCGAG
GGCGAGGGCGAGGGCAAGCCCTACGACGGCACCAACACCATCAACCTGGAGGTGAAGGAGGGAGCCCCCC
TGCCCTTCTCCTACGACATTCTGACCACCGCGTTCGCCTACGGCAACAGGGCCTTCACCAAGTACCCCGA
CGACATCCCCAACTACTTCAAGCAGTCCTTCCCCGAGGGCTACTCTTGGGAGCGCACCATGACCTTCGAG
GACAAGGGCATCGTGAAGGTGAAGTCCGACATCTCCATGGAGGAGGACTCCTTCATCTACGAGATACACC
TCAAGGGCGAGAACTTCCCCCCCAACGGCCCCGTGATGCAGAAGAAGACCACCGGCTGGGACGCCTCCAC
CGAGAGGATGTACGTGCGCGACGGCGTGCTGAAGGGCGACGTCAAGCACAAGCTGCTGCTGGAGGGCGGC
GGCCACCACCGCGTTGACTTCAAGACCATCTACAGGGCCAAGAAGGCGGTGAAGCTGCCCGACTATCACT
TTGTGGACCACCGCATCGAGATCCTGAACCACGACAAGGACTACAACAAGGTGACCGTTTACGAGAGCGC
CGTGGCCCGCAACTCCACCGACGGCATGGACGAGCTGTACAAGTCCGGACTCAGATCTATGGCAGCAGCT
TACCTTGATCCAAACTTGAATCATACACCAAGTTCAAGTGC
