[The description below was written by a language model from this plasmid's Addgene catalogue record.]
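Description:
mTFP1-FAK-5 is a mammalian expression plasmid that produces chicken (Gallus gallus) focal adhesion kinase fused to the monomeric teal fluorescent protein mTFP1. The backbone is an mTFP1 fusion vector of about 4.75 kb without the insert. It is maintained as a high-copy plasmid in E. coli under kanamycin selection and also carries a neomycin resistance marker, so transfected mammalian cells can be selected with G418. No feature table is supplied, so the origin of replication and the promoters driving the resistance markers are not stated. The listed 3′ sequencing primer does imply an SV40 polyadenylation signal downstream of the fusion gene.

Expression is driven by the CMV promoter, a strong constitutive promoter in most mammalian cell lines. The fluorescent protein lies on the backbone at the N-terminus of the insert, so the translated product reads mTFP1 followed by FAK. The "5" in the name may indicate the length of the linker between the two parts, but the record does not confirm this, and the cloning method is recorded as unknown. mTFP1 is a bright monomeric cyan/teal protein engineered from a Clavularia coral fluorescent protein, with excitation and emission listed here as 462 nm and 492 nm.

The stated purpose is localization. FAK is a cytoplasmic tyrosine kinase that concentrates at integrin-based focal adhesions, so the fusion acts as a live-cell marker for these structures in fluorescence microscopy. The plasmid belongs to a set of fusion constructs used to show how mTFP1 performs as a tag for subcellular targeting and imaging.
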