Addgene plasmid #55484: mTFP1-FAK-5
Purpose: Localization: Focal Adhesion Kinase, Excitation: 462, Emission: 492
Depositing lab: Michael Davidson. Depositing organization: Florida State University, Tallahassee. Publication: Hue-shifted monomeric variants of Clavularia cyan fluorescent protein: identification of the molecular determinants of color and applications in fluorescence imaging. Ai HW, Olenych SG, Wong P, Davidson MW, Campbell RE. BMC Biol. 2008 Mar 6;6:13. doi: 10.1186/1741-7007-6-13. PubMed 18325109.
Backbone
  Vector backbone: mTFP1
  Backbone size w/o insert (bp): 4750
  Vector type: Mammalian Expression
  Selectable markers: Neomycin (select with G418)
Growth in bacteria
  Bacterial resistance: Kanamycin, 50 μg/mL
  Growth temperature: 37°C
  Growth strain: DH5alpha
  Copy number: High Copy
Gene/Insert
  Gene/Insert name: FAK (alt name: NM_205435)
  Species: G. gallus (chicken)
  Promoter: CMV
  Tag / fusion protein: mTFP1 (N terminal on backbone)
  Cloning method: Unknown
  Sequencing primers: 5′ CMV-F; 3′ SV40pA-R
Terms and licenses: Academic/Nonprofit Terms; Industry Terms: Not Available to Industry
Depositor comments: . Excitation = 462; Emission = 492
How to cite: mTFP1-FAK-5 was a gift from Michael Davidson (Addgene plasmid # 55484 ; http://n2t.net/addgene:55484 ; RRID:Addgene_55484)
